>Addgene plasmid #61215 | pBabe-Hygro-GFP | addgene full sequence | sequence record 417803 | Addgene NGS Result
CTGAATATGGGCCAAACAGGATATCTGTGGTAAGCAGTTCCTGCCCCGGCTCAGGGCCAAGAACAGATGG
AACAGCTGAATATGGGCCAAACAGGATATCTGTGGTAAGCAGTTCCTGCCCCGGCTCAGGGCCAAGAACA
GATGGTCCCCAGATGCGGTCCAGCCCTCAGCAGTTTCTAGAGAACCATCAGATGTTTCCAGGGTGCCCCA
AGGACCTGAAATGACCCTGTGCCTTATTTGAACTAACCAATCAGTTCGCTTCTCGCTTCTGTTCGCGCGC
TTCTGCTCCCCGAGCTCAATAAAAGAGCCCACAACCCCTCACTCGGGGCGCCAGTCCTCCGATTGACTGA
GTCGCCCGGGTACCCGTGTATCCAATAAACCCTCTTGCAGTTGCATCCGACTTGTGGTCTCGCTGTTCCT
TGGGAGGGTCTCCTCTGAGTGATTGACTACCCGTCAGCGGGGGTCTTTCATTTGGGGGCTCGTCCGGGAT
CGGGAGACCCCTGCCCAGGGACCACCGACCCACCACCGGGAGGCAAGCTGGCCAGCAACTTATCTGTGTC
TGTCCGATTGTCTAGTGTCTATGACTGATTTTATGCGCCTGCGTCGGTACTAGTTAGCTAACTAGCTCTG
TATCTGGCGGACCCGTGGTGGAACTGACGAGTTCTGAACACCCGGCCGCAACCCTGGGAGACGTCCCAGG
GACTTTGGGGGCCGTTTTTGTGGCCCGACCTGAGGAAGGGAGTCGATGTGGAATCCGACCCCGTCAGGAT
ATGTGGTTCTGGTAGGAGACGAGAACCTAAAACAGTTCCCGCCTCCGTCTGAATTTTTGCTTTCGGTTTG
GAACCGAAGCCGCGCGTCTTGTCTGCTGCAGCGCTGCAGCATCGTTCTGTGTTGTCTCTGTCTGACTGTG
TTTCTGTATTTGTCTGAAAATTAGGGCCAGACTGTTACCACTCCCTTAAGTTTGACCTTAGGTCACTGGA
AAGATGTCGAGCGGATCGCTCACAACCAGTCGGTAGATGTCAAGAAGAGACGTTGGGTTACCTTCTGCTC
TGCAGAATGGCCAACCTTTAACGTCGGATGGCCGCGAGACGGCACCTTTAACCGAGACCTCATCACCCAG
GTTAAGATCAAGGTCTTTTCACCTGGCCCGCATGGACACCCAGACCAGGTCCCCTACATCGTGACCTGGG
AAGCCTTGGCTTTTGACCCCCCTCCCTGGGTCAAGCCCTTTGTACACCCTAAGCCTCCGCCTCCTCTTCC
TCCATCCGCCCCGTCTCTCCCCCTTGAACCTCCTCGTTCGACCCCGCCTCGATCCTCCCTTTATCCAGCC
CTCACTCCTTCTCTAGGCGCCGGCCGGATCTGTCGACGAATTCGTTATCACAAGTTTGTACAAAAAAGCA
GGCTTAATGGTGAGCAAGGGCGAGGAGCTGTTCACCGGGGTGGTGCCCATCCTGGTCGAGCTGGACGGCG
ACGTAAACGGCCACAAGTTCAGCGTGTCCGGCGAGGGCGAGGGCGATGCCACCTACGGCAAGCTGACCCT
GAAGTTCATCTGCACCACCGGCAAGCTGCCCGTGCCCTGGCCCACCCTCGTGACCACCCTGACCTACGGC
GTGCAGTGCTTCAGCCGCTACCCCGACCACATGAAGCAGCACGACTTCTTCAAGTCCGCCATGCCCGAAG
GCTACGTCCAGGAGCGCACCATCTTCTTCAAGGACGACGGCAACTACAAGACCCGCGCCGAGGTGAAGTT
CGAGGGCGACACCCTGGTGAACCGCATCGAGCTGAAGGGCATCGACTTCAAGGAGGACGGCAACATCCTG
GGGCACAAGCTGGAGTACAACTACAACAGCCACAACGTCTATATCATGGCCGACAAGCAGAAGAACGGCA
TCAAGGTGAACTTCAAGATCCGCCACAACATCGAGGACGGCAGCGTGCAGCTCGCCGACCACTACCAGCA
GAACACCCCCATCGGCGACGGCCCCGTGCTGCTGCCCGACAACCACTACCTGAGCACCCAGTCCGCCCTG
AGCAAAGACCCCAACGAGAAGCGCGATCACATGGTCCTGCTGGAGTTCGTGACCGCCGCCGGGATCACTC
TCGGCATGGACGAGCTGTACAAGTAAGACCCAGCTTTCTTGTACAAAGTGGTGATAACGTGGATCCCACT
CGACCCTGTGGAATGTGTGTCAGTTAGGGTGTGGAAAGTCCCCAGGCTCCCCAGCAGGCAGAAGTATGCA
AAGCATGCATCTCAATTAGTCAGCAACCAGGTGTGGAAAGTCCCCAGGCTCCCCAGCAGGCAGAAGTATG
CAAAGCATGCATCTCAATTAGTCAGCAACCATAGTCCCGCCCCTAACTCCGCCCATCCCGCCCCTAACTC
CGCCCAGTTCCGCCCATTCTCCGCCCCATGGCTGACTAATTTTTTTTATTTATGCAGAGGCCGAGGCCGC
CTCGGCCTCTGAGCTATTCCAGAAGTAGTGAGGAGGCTTTTTTGGAGGCCTAGGCTTTTGCAAAAAGCTT
GCCAGCTGGGGCGCCCTCTGGTAAGGTTGGGAAGCCCTGCAGATCTGATCCCGGGGGGCAATGAGATATG
AAAAAGCCTGAACTCACCGCGACGTCTGTCGAGAAGTTTCTGATCGAAAAGTTCGACAGCGTCTCCGACC
TGATGCAGCTCTCGGAGGGCGAAGAATCTCGTGCTTTCAGCTTCGATGTAGGAGGGCGTGGATATGTCCT
GCGGGTAAATAGCTGCGCCGATGGTTTCTACAAAGATCGTTATGTTTATCGGCACTTTGCATCGGCCGCG
CTCCCGATTCCGGAAGTGCTTGACATTGGGGAATTTAGCGAGAGCCTGACCTATTGCATCTCCCGCCGTG
CACAGGGTGTCACGTTGCAAGACCTGCCTGAAACCGAACTGCCCGCTGTTCTGCAGCCGGTCGCGGAGGC
CATGGATGCGATCGCTGCGGCCGATCTTAGCCAGACGAGCGGGTTCGGCCCATTCGGACCGCAAGGAATC
GGTCAATACACTACATGGCGTGATTTCATATGCGCGATTGCTGATCCCCATGTGTATCACTGGCAAACTG
TGATGGACGACACCGTCAGTGCGTCCGTCGCGCAGGCTCTCGATGAGCTGATGCTTTGGGCCGAGGACTG
CCCCGAAGTCCGGCACCTCGTGCACGCGGATTTCGGCTCCAACAATGTCCTGACGGACAATGGCCGCATA
ACAGCGGTCATTGACTGGAGCGAGGCGATGTTCGGGGATTCCCAATACGAGGTCGCCAACATCTTCTTCT
GGAGGCCGTGGTTGGCTTGTATGGAGCAGCAGACGCGCTACTTCGAGCGGAGGCATCCGGAGCTTGCAGG
ATCGCCGCGGCTCCGGGCGTATATGCTCCGCATTGGTCTTGACCAACTCTATCAGAGCTTGGTTGACGGC
AATTTCGATGATGCAGCTTGGGCGCAGGGTCGATGCGACGCAATCGTCCGATCCGGAGCCGGGACTGTCG
GGCGTACACAAATCGCCCGCAGAAGCGCGGCCGTCTGGACCGATGGCTGTGTAGAAGTACTCGCCGATAG
TGGAAACCGACGCCCCAGCACTCGTCCGAGGGCAAAGGAATAGAGTAGATGCCGACCGGGATCTATCGAT
GCGGCGGGTGTGGTGGTTACGCGTAATCTGCTGCTTGCAAACAAAAAAACCACCGCTACCAGCGGTGGTT
TGTTTGCCGGATCAAGAGCTACCAACTCTTTTTCCGAAGGTAACTGGCTTCAGCAGAGCGCAGATACCAA
ATACTGTTCTTCTAGTGTAGCCGTAGTTAGGCCACCACTTCAAGAACTCTGTAGCACCGCCTACATACCT
CGCTCTGCTAATCCTGTTACCAGTGGCTGCTGCCAGTGGCGATAAGTCGTGTCTTACCGGGTTGGACTCA
AGACGATAGTTACCGGATAAGGCGCAGCGGTCGGGCTGAACGGGGGGTTCGTGCACACAGCCCAGCTTGG
AGCGAACGACCTACACCGAACTGAGATACCTACAGCGTGAGCTATGAGAAAGCGCCACGCTTCCCGAAGG
GAGAAAGGCGGACAGGTATCCGGTAAGCGGCAGGGTCGGAACAGGAGAGCGCACGAGGGAGCTTCCAGGG
GGAAACGCCTGGTATCTTTATAGTCCTGTCGGGTTTCGCCACCTCTGACTTGAGCGTCGATTTTTGTGAT
GCTCGTCAGGGGGGCGGAGCCTATGGAAAAACGCCAGCAACGCATCGATAAAATAAAAGATTTTATTTAG
TCTCCAGAAAAAGGGGGGAATGAAAGACCCCACCTGTAGGTTTGGCAAGCTAGCTTAAGTAACGCCATTT
TGCAAGGCATGGAAAAATACATAACTGAGAATAGAGAAGTTCAGATCAAGGTCAGGAACAGATGGAACAG
CTGAATATGGGCCAAACAGGATATCTGTGGTAAGCAGTTCCTGCCCCGGCTCAGGGCCAAGAACAGATGG
AACAGCTGAATATGGGCCAAACAGGATATCTGTGGTAAGCAGTTCCTGCCCCGGCTCAGGGCCAAGAACA
GATGGTCCCCAGATGCGGTCCAGCCCTCAGCAGTTTCTAGAGAACCATCAGATGTTTCCAGGGTGCCCCA
AGGACCTGAAATGACCCTGTGCCTTATTTGAACTAACCAATCAGTTCGCTTCTCGCTTCTGTTCGCGCGC
TTCTGCTCCCCGAGCTCAATAAAAGAGCCCACAACCCCTCACTCGGGGCGCCAGTCCTCCGATTGACTGA
GTCGCCCGGGTACCCGTGTATCCAATAAACCCTCTTGCAGTTGCATCCGACTTGTGGTCTCGCTGTTCCT
TGGGAGGGTCTCCTCTGAGTGATTGACTACCCGTCAGCGGGGGTCTTTCACATGCAGCATGTATCAAAAT
TAATTTGGTTTTTTTTCTTAAGTATTTACATTAAATGGCCATAGTGCGGCCGCAAATCAATCTAAAGTAT
ATATGAGTAAACTTGGTCTGACAGTTACCAATGCTTAATCAGTGAGGCACCTATCTCAGCGATCTGTCTA
TTTCGTTCATCCATAGTTGCCTGACTCCCCGTCGTGTAGATAACTACGATACGGGAGGGCTTACCATCTG
GCCCCAGTGCTGCAATGATACCGCGAGACCCACGCTCACCGGCTCCAGATTTATCAGCAATAAACCAGCC
AGCCGGAAGGGCCGAGCGCAGAAGTGGTCCTGCAACTTTATCCGCCTCCATCCAGTCTATTAATTGTTGC
CGGGAAGCTAGAGTAAGTAGTTCGCCAGTTAATAGTTTGCGCAACGTTGTTGCCATTGCTACAGGCATCG
TGGTGTCACGCTCGTCGTTTGGTATGGCTTCATTCAGCTCCGGTTCCCAACGATCAAGGCGAGTTACATG
ATCCCCCATGTTGTGCAAAAAAGCGGTTAGCTCCTTCGGTCCTCCGATCGTTGTCAGAAGTAAGTTGGCC
GCAGTGTTATCACTCATGGTTATGGCAGCACTGCATAATTCTCTTACTGTCATGCCATCCGTAAGATGCT
TTTCTGTGACTGGTGAGTACTCAACCAAGTCATTCTGAGAATAGTGTATGCGGCGACCGAGTTGCTCTTG
CCCGGCGTCAATACGGGATAATACCGCGCCACATAGCAGAACTTTAAAAGTGCTCATCATTGGAAAACGT
TCTTCGGGGCGAAAACTCTCAAGGATCTTACCGCTGTTGAGATCCAGTTCGATGTAACCCACTCGTGCAC
CCAACTGATCTTCAGCATCTTTTACTTTCACCAGCGTTTCTGGGTGAGCAAAAACAGGAAGGCAAAATGC
CGCAAAAAAGGGAATAAGGGCGACACGGAAATGTTGAATACTCATACTCTTCCTTTTTCAATATTATTGA
AGCATTTATCAGGGTTATTGTCTCATGAGCGGATACATATTTGAATGTATTTAGAAAAATAAACAAATAG
GGGTTCCGCGCACATTTCCCCGAAAAGTGCCACCTGCAGC
Features (pLannotate 1.2.2; 14 found; start..end, strand, type, name):
      1..470     +  LTR            LTR: long terminal repeat from Moloney murine leukemia virus
    594..868     +  misc_feature   MESV Ψ (fragment): packaging signal of murine embryonic stem cell virus
    935..1351    +  CDS            gag (truncated): truncated Moloney murine leukemia virus (MMLV) gag gene lacking the start codon
   1380..1404    +  protein_bind   attB1: mutant version of attB; recombination site for the Gateway® BP reaction BP Clonase™
   1407..2126    +  CDS            EGFP: the original enhanced GFP (Yang et al., 1996) mammalian codon-optimized
   2128..2152    -  protein_bind   attB2: mutant version of attB; recombination site for the Gateway® BP reaction BP Clonase™
   2185..2514    +  promoter       SV40 promoter: SV40 enhancer and early promoter
   2588..3610    +  CDS            hph: KHYB_ECOLX - Experimental evidence at protein level: Swiss-Prot protein existence level 1. The aminoglycoside phosphotransferases achieve inactivation of their antibiotic substrates by phosphorylation. Only phosphorylates hygromycin and closely related compounds such as demethyl analogs and destomycin. From Escherichia coli.
   3641..3663    +  rep_origin     f1 ori (fragment): f1 bacteriophage origin of replication; arrow indicates direction of (+) strand synthesis
   3660..4229    +  rep_origin     ori: high-copy-number ColE1/pMB1/pBR322/pUC origin of replication
   4289..4410    +  LTR            3' LTR (ΔU3) (fragment): self-inactivating 3' long terminal repeat (LTR) from Moloney murine leukemia virus
   4411..4880    +  LTR            LTR: long terminal repeat from Moloney murine leukemia virus
   4995..5855    -  CDS            AmpR: β-lactamase; bla; confers resistance to ampicillin, carbenicillin, and related antibiotics
   5856..5960    -  promoter       AmpR promoter: bla
