[The description below was written by a language model from this plasmid's Addgene catalogue record and pLannotate feature annotations shown in this document.]
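Description:
pBabe-Hygro-GFP is a Moloney murine leukemia virus-based retroviral expression vector built on the pBabe-Hygro-DEST Gateway destination backbone, made to produce retrovirus that delivers GFP into mammalian cells. The catalogue gives a total size of about 5.8 kb, while the sequenced record is 5,990 nt. In bacteria it is maintained through a ColE1/pUC-type origin and selected with ampicillin via a β-lactamase gene under its own promoter. The origin is annotated as high-copy, although the catalogue lists the plasmid as low copy. In the annotated sequence the origin lies between the hygromycin gene and the downstream LTR, an arrangement the record does not explain. A very short f1 origin fragment is also annotated, but it is only a remnant.

The viral portion begins with a 5′ LTR, which in pBabe vectors drives transcription of the genomic RNA and of the inserted gene; no separate promoter is annotated upstream of the insert. It is followed by a packaging signal (Ψ) and a truncated gag segment lacking its start codon, which together promote encapsidation of the transcript when viral proteins are supplied in trans by packaging cells. The insert is EGFP, a mammalian codon-optimized enhanced GFP of about 720 bp (the catalogue rounds this to 600 bp), flanked by attB1 and attB2 sites left by Gateway recombination. Downstream, an SV40 enhancer/early promoter drives the hygromycin phosphotransferase gene (hph), allowing hygromycin selection of stably transduced cells. A full-length LTR, preceded by a short fragment annotated as ΔU3 LTR sequence, closes the provirus. The vector suits use as a fluorescent marker of transduction or as a GFP control alongside other pBabe-Hygro constructs, though the record states only that it expresses GFP.
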