Addgene plasmid #61215: pBabe-Hygro-GFP
Purpose: Retrovirus expressing GFP
Depositing lab: Reuben Shaw. Depositing organization: Salk Institute for Biological Studies. Publication: An AMPK-independent signaling pathway downstream of the LKB1 tumor suppressor controls Snail1 and metastatic potential. Goodwin JM, Svensson RU, Lou HJ, Winslow MM, Turk BE, Shaw RJ. Mol Cell. 2014 Aug 7;55(3):436-50. doi: 10.1016/j.molcel.2014.06.021. Epub 2014 Jul 17. PubMed 25042806.
Backbone
  Vector backbone: pBabe-Hygro-DEST
  Backbone size w/o insert (bp): 5200
  Total vector size (bp): 5800
  Vector type: Retroviral
  Selectable markers: Hygromycin
Growth in bacteria
  Bacterial resistance: Ampicillin, 100 μg/mL
  Growth temperature: 30°C
  Growth strain: Stbl3
  Copy number: Low Copy
Gene/Insert
  Gene/Insert name: GFP
  Insert size (bp): 600
  Cloning method: Gateway Cloning
  Sequencing primers: 5′ pBabe5'
Terms and licenses: Academic/Nonprofit Terms; Industry Terms: Not Available to Industry
How to cite: pBabe-Hygro-GFP was a gift from Reuben Shaw (Addgene plasmid # 61215 ; http://n2t.net/addgene:61215 ; RRID:Addgene_61215)
