>Addgene plasmid #61215 | pBabe-Hygro-GFP | addgene partial sequence | sequence record 103033 | pBABE5 5'-CTTTATCCAGCCCTCAC-3'
TCGTTATCACAAGTTTGTACAAAAAAGCAGGCTTAATGGTGAGCAAGGGCGAGGAGCTGTTCACCGGGGT
GGTGCCCATCCTGGTCGAGCTGGACGGCGACGTAAACGGCCACAAGTTCAGCGTGTCCGGCGAGGGCGAG
GGCGATGCCACCTACGGCAAGCTGACCCTGAAGTTCATCTGCACCACCGGCAAGCTGCCCGTGCCCTGGC
CCACCCTCGTGACCACCCTGACCTACGGCGTGCAGTGCTTCAGCCGCTACCCCGACCACATGAAGCAGCA
CGACTTCTTCAAGTCCGCCATGCCCGAAGGCTACGTCCAGGAGCGCACCATCTTCTTCAAGGACGACGGC
AACTACAAGACCCGCGCCGAGGTGAAGTTCGAGGGCGACACCCTGGTGAACCGCATCGAGCTGAAGGGCA
TCGACTTCAAGGAGGACGGC
