>Addgene plasmid #61215 | pBabe-Hygro-GFP | addgene partial sequence | sequence record 103103 | pBABE3 5'-ACCCTAACTGACACACATTCC-3'
AAGCTGGGTCTTACTTGTACAGCTCGTCCATGCCGAGAGTGATCCCGGCGGCGGTCACGAACTCCAGCAG
GACCATGTGATCGCGCTTCTCGTTGGGGTCTTTGCTCAGGGCGGACTGGGTGCTCAGGTAGTGGTTGTCG
GGCAGCAGCACGGGGCCGTCGCCGATGGGGGTGTTCTGCTGGTAGTGGTCGGCGAGCTGCACGCTGCCGT
CCTCAATGTTGTGGCGGATCTTGAAGTTCACCTTGATGCCGTTCTTCTGCTTGTCGGCCATGATAT
